>Addgene plasmid #61223 | pcDNA3-FLAG-hDIXDC1 S592A | addgene partial sequence | sequence record 102801 | CMV-F 5'-CGCAAATGGGCGGTAGGCGTG-3'
ACTAGAGAACCCACTGCTTACTGGCTTATCGAAATTAATACGACTCACTATAGGGAGACCCAAGCTGGCT
AGTTAAGCTGAGCATCAACAAGTTTGTACAAAAAAGCAGGCTCCACCATGGATTACAAGGACGATGACGA
CAAACTCGGATCCATGGGAACCAATTCAGTAGACATGCTAGCCTGCCTGACCCGAGGGAACTTACTGGAC
GTCCTGCAGGAGGGCTTCAATGAGCAACAGCTGCAGGCCTATGTGGCCTGGGTGAATGCACAGCTGAAGA
AGAGGCCAGCAGTGAAGCCTGTGCAGGACCTGCGACAAGATCTCCGGGATGGGGTGATCCTGGCATATCT
CATCGAGATTGTTGCAGGAGAAAAGCTGAGTGGGGTACAGCTGAGTCCCGGTAACCAACAGGAGATGAAG
AATAATGTGGAGAAAGTGCTACAGTTTGTGGCCTCTAAAAAGATTCGTATGCACCAGACTTCGGCTAAAG
ATATTGTGGATGGAAACCTGAAGTCTATCATGAGGCTGGTCCTTGCCTTGGCAGCTCATTTCAAACCTGG
CTCCAGCAGGACGGTGAACCAAGGACGGGACTCCAGAGCCCCTCTGCAAAGTCACCGACCACACTGTGCC
ACTGCTGTTGCCCAGGGAGCAGCTGCTGCTCTGGCCGATGTGTGTCATGACATGTCCCGATCAGGACGGG
ATGTCTTTCGATATAGACAGAGGAACAGCAGCATGGATGAGGAAATTGAGAATCCATACTGGAGTGTGCG
GGCCCTAGTGCAGCAGTACGAAGGGCAACAAAGGTCCCCGTCTGAATCCAGCTGCTCCAGCCTGACTTCA
CCCAGTCCAATCCACAGTGCAAAGAGCGAGTCCATTATAACCCAGTCAGAAGAGAAGGCAGATT
