>Addgene plasmid #61223 | pcDNA3-FLAG-hDIXDC1 S592A | addgene partial sequence | sequence record 102994 | TK-pA-R 5'-ttgtctccttccgtgtttca-3'
TTACTAGCCGCCACCGCAACAGCCAGGACAACAGCCACCAGCACCGGTACGCGTAGAATCGAGACCGAGG
AGAGGGTTAGGGATAGGCTTCCCGTTAACAGCATCAACCACTTTGTACAAGAAAGCTGGGTCTAGATATC
TCGAGTGCGGCCGCTTAATTCTCTCCATGGTCTTCTTCCACCCAAGCTACAATTTTCCCTTCCCATCCAG
GGATGGCATCATCATCATGGAAAATCTCCTCTTTGACAGTGCCAAACTCAGGATCCAGTGCTTTGAAGTG
ATACCGGTGATTTCCTTCCCGATCAATAGCTGCTTTAAAATCCTTTAACGTCACCTCCTCCAACCTCTTT
GGTATATTGACCATGAAGGGCGTAAGTGACCGGTCAGTGAAATAGAGCACTTTAGTACAGGTGCTGCTGA
CAGTTGGAGAGGCCTGTGAGTGAGGCAACTTTGAGTTAGGGGGCCAGGACTCCCGGTATTCACTACCTAC
TTGAGTTCTGGGTGACTTGACCCGAACCTTTCTTTCTTGTTTCTTCTGCGTCTCCATAACATGCAGGCGC
TCCATGAGGCTAGAAATGCCCTGCTCCAAGCTGTCAATAGTGTGGTGCTGAGGATCGTGGCCACTGAAGC
TGTTGCGCAGGCTGCGGAGAGCATCTCGAACAAGCTGCAGGTCGCTGGTCCCTCTGTTGCTGACTGAAGT
AGCTCCTTTTCCTGCCGTTGGAAGGAGAAAACCATTGCTTTGAGAGTTGTGACTGTTGTAGTTGGTCGCC
TCATCTGCCTCTCTTTTCATACAGTGAGCCAAGAGGACATCTTTGTGTTCTAGCTCTCGCTCTAGATCCA
CCTGGTGGTAACTGACATCAGAGAGTTTCCGGAGTGCTTCTTCTAACTTGGCCTGGTGCTGCTGAAGAAG
GCGATCCTTCTGCCCCAGCTCTTTTTTATATTCTCCCAAGAGCCGGTTCCTCTCATCTAGCTTCCTCTGC
AGATCCACATTCTGGTTGTGCAGCTCATCTTTGTCC
