[The description below was written by a language model from this plasmid's Addgene catalogue record.]
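Description:
pcDNA3-FLAG-hDIXDC1 S592A is a mammalian expression plasmid built on the Invitrogen pcDNA3.2-DEST Gateway destination backbone. It is maintained in E. coli as a high-copy plasmid under ampicillin selection and carries a neomycin resistance marker, so transfected mammalian cells can be selected with G418 to obtain stable lines. The insert was introduced by Gateway recombination, which replaces the destination cassette of the empty vector. This explains why the recorded total size (about 7.4 kb) is smaller than the listed backbone size (about 7.7 kb) despite an insert of roughly 1.9 kb. No feature table accompanies the record, so details such as the origin of replication, polyadenylation signal or attB site positions are not documented here.

The payload is the long isoform of human DIXDC1 (also called Ccd1), expressed from the strong constitutive CMV promoter and fused at its N-terminus to a FLAG epitope tag, which allows detection and immunoprecipitation with anti-FLAG antibodies. The coding sequence carries a point mutation changing serine 592 to alanine, a substitution that removes the hydroxyl group needed for phosphorylation at that residue and is commonly used to create a non-phosphorylatable variant. A T7 primer site upstream of the insert is listed for sequencing.

The associated study concerns an AMPK-independent signalling pathway downstream of the LKB1 tumour suppressor that controls Snail1 and metastatic potential. In that context, the construct is suited to comparing the S592A mutant with wild-type DIXDC1 in transfected cells to probe the functional importance of this serine, although the record itself does not name the kinase involved or describe specific assays.
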