Addgene plasmid #61223: pcDNA3-FLAG-hDIXDC1 S592A
Purpose: Mammalian expression vector encoding long isoform of human DIXDC1
Depositing lab: Reuben Shaw. Depositing organization: Salk Institute for Biological Studies. Publication: An AMPK-independent signaling pathway downstream of the LKB1 tumor suppressor controls Snail1 and metastatic potential. Goodwin JM, Svensson RU, Lou HJ, Winslow MM, Turk BE, Shaw RJ. Mol Cell. 2014 Aug 7;55(3):436-50. doi: 10.1016/j.molcel.2014.06.021. Epub 2014 Jul 17. PubMed 25042806.
Backbone
  Vector backbone: pcDNA3.2-DEST
  Backbone manufacturer: Invitrogen
  Backbone size w/o insert (bp): 7711
  Total vector size (bp): 7400
  Vector type: Mammalian Expression
  Selectable markers: Neomycin (select with G418)
Growth in bacteria
  Bacterial resistance: Ampicillin, 100 μg/mL
  Growth temperature: 37°C
  Growth strain: DH5alpha
  Copy number: High Copy
Gene/Insert
  Gene/Insert name: human DIXDC1 (alt name: Ccd1)
  Species: H. sapiens (human)
  Insert size (bp): 1900
  Mutation: Changed Serine 592 to Alanine
  GenBank ID: NM_001037954.3
  Entrez Gene: DIXDC1 (a.k.a. CCD1)
  Promoter: CMV
  Tag / fusion protein: FLAG (N terminal on insert)
  Cloning method: Gateway Cloning
  Sequencing primers: 5′ T7
Terms and licenses: Academic/Nonprofit Terms; Industry Terms: Not Available to Industry
How to cite: pcDNA3-FLAG-hDIXDC1 S592A was a gift from Reuben Shaw (Addgene plasmid # 61223 ; http://n2t.net/addgene:61223 ; RRID:Addgene_61223)
